>Addgene plasmid #238784 | SmBiT-TREM2 Vector | addgene full sequence | sequence record 500750 | Addgene NGS Result
TCAATATTGGCCATTAGCCATATTATTCATTGGTTATATAGCATAAATCAATATTGGCTATTGGCCATTG
CATACGTTGTATCTATATCATAATATGTACATTTATATTGGCTCATGTCCAATATGACCGCCATGTTGGC
ATTGATTATTGACTAGTTATTAATAGTAATCAATTACGGGGTCATTAGTTCATAGCCCATATATGGAGTT
CCGCGTTACATAACTTACGGTAAATGGCCCGCCTGGCTGACCGCCCAACGACCCCCGCCCATTGACGTCA
ATAATGACGTATGTTCCCATAGTAACGCCAATAGGGACTTTCCATTGACGTCAATGGGTGGAGTATTTAC
GGTAAACTGCCCACTTGGCAGTACATCAAGTGTATCATATGCCAAGTCCGCCCCCTATTGACGTCAATGA
CGGTAAATGGCCCGCCTGGCATTATGCCCAGTACATGACCTTACGGGACTTTCCTACTTGGCAGTACATC
TACGTATTAGTCATCGCTATTACCATGGTGATGCGGTTTTGGCAGTACACCAATGGGCGTGGATAGCGGT
TTGACTCACGGGGATTTCCAAGTCTCCACCCCATTGACGTCAATGGGAGTTTGTTTTGGCACCAAAATCA
ACGGGACTTTCCAAAATGTCGTAATAACCCCGCCCCGTTGACGCAAATGGGCGGTAGGCGTGTACGGTGG
GAGGTCTATATAAGCAGAGCTGGTTTAGTGAACCGTCAGATCACTAGAAGCTTTATTGCGGTAGTTTATC
ACAGTTAAATTGCTAACGCAGTCAGTGCTTCTGACACAACAGTCTCGAACTTAAGCTGCAGAAGTTGGTC
GTGAGGCACTGGGCAGGTAAGTATCAAGGTTACAAGACAGGTTTAAGGAGACCAATAGAAACTGGGCTTG
TCGAGACAGAGAAGACTCTTGCGTTTCTGATAGGCACCTATTGGTCTTACTGACATCCACTTTGCCTTTC
TCTCCACAGGTGTCCACTCCCAGTTCAATTACAGCTCTTAAGGCTAGAGTATTAATACGACTCACTATAG
GGCTAGCGCTCACCATGAACTCCTTCTCCACAAGCGCCTTCGGTCCAGTTGCCTTCTCCCTGGGCCTGCT
CCTGGTGTTGCCTGCTGCCTTCCCTGCCCCAATGGTGACCGGCTACCGGCTGTTCGAGGAGATTCTCGGG
AGCTCCGGTGGTGGCGGGAGCGGAGGTGGAGGCTCGAGCGGTGCGATCGCCCACAACACCACAGTGTTCC
AGGGCGTGGCGGGCCAGTCCCTGCAGGTGTCTTGCCCCTATGACTCCATGAAGCACTGGGGGAGGCGCAA
GGCCTGGTGCCGCCAGCTGGGAGAGAAGGGCCCATGCCAGCGTGTGGTCAGCACGCACAACTTGTGGCTG
CTGTCCTTCCTGAGGAGGTGGAATGGGAGCACAGCCATCACAGACGATACCCTGGGTGGCACTCTCACCA
TTACGCTGCGGAATCTACAACCCCATGATGCGGGTCTCTACCAGTGCCAGAGCCTCCATGGCAGTGAGGC
TGACACCCTCAGGAAGGTCCTGGTGGAGGTGCTGGCAGACCCCCTGGATCACCGGGATGCTGGAGATCTC
TGGTTCCCCGGGGAGTCTGAGAGCTTCGAGGATGCCCATGTGGAGCACAGCATCTCCAGGAGCCTCTTGG
AAGGAGAAATCCCCTTCCCACCCACTTCCATCCTTCTCCTCCTGGCCTGCATCTTTCTCATCAAGATTCT
AGCAGCCAGCGCCCTCTGGGCTGCAGCCTGGCATGGACAGAAGCCAGGGACACATCCACCCAGTGAACTG
GACTGTGGCCATGACCCAGGGTATCAGCTCCAAACTCTGCCAGGGCTGAGAGACACGGTTTAAACGAATT
CGGGCTCGGTACCCGGGGATCCTCTAGAGTCGACCTGCAGGCATGCAAGCTGATCCGGCTGCTAACAAAG
CCCGAAAGGAAGCTGAGTTGGCTGCTGCCACCGCTGAGCAATAACTAGCATAACCCCTTGGGGCGGCCGC
TTCGAGCAGACATGATAAGATACATTGATGAGTTTGGACAAACCACAACTAGAATGCAGTGAAAAAAATG
CTTTATTTGTGAAATTTGTGATGCTATTGCTTTATTTGTAACCATTATAAGCTGCAATAAACAAGTTAAC
AACAACAATTGCATTCATTTTATGTTTCAGGTTCAGGGGGAGATGTGGGAGGTTTTTTTAAGCAAGTAAA
ACCTCTACAAATGTGGTAAAATCGAATTTTAACAAAATATTAACGCTTACAATTTCCTGATGCGGTATTT
TCTCCTTACGCATCTGTGCGGTATTTCACACCGCATACGCGGATCTGCGCAGCACCATGGCCTGAAATAA
CCTCTGAAAGAGGAACTTGGTTAGGTACCTTCTGAGGCGGAAAGAACCAGCTGTGGAATGTGTGTCAGTT
AGGGTGTGGAAAGTCCCCAGGCTCCCCAGCAGGCAGAAGTATGCAAAGCATGCATCTCAATTAGTCAGCA
ACCAGGTGTGGAAAGTCCCCAGGCTCCCCAGCAGGCAGAAGTATGCAAAGCATGCATCTCAATTAGTCAG
CAACCATAGTCCCGCCCCTAACTCCGCCCATCCCGCCCCTAACTCCGCCCAGTTCCGCCCATTCTCCGCC
CCATGGCTGACTAATTTTTTTTATTTATGCAGAGGCCGAGGCCGCCTCGGCCTCTGAGCTATTCCAGAAG
TAGTGAGGAGGCTTTTTTGGAGGCCTAGGCTTTTGCAAAAAGCTTAATTAACTGTTGACAATTAATCATC
GGCATAGTATATCGGCATAGTATAATACGACAAGGTGAGGAACTAAACCCAGGAGGCAGATCATGATTGA
ACAAGATGGATTGCACGCAGGTTCTCCGGCCGCTTGGGTGGAGAGGCTATTCGGCTATGACTGGGCACAA
CAGACAATCGGCTGCTCTGATGCCGCCGTGTTCCGGCTGTCAGCGCAGGGGCGCCCGGTTCTTTTTGTCA
AGACCGACCTGTCCGGTGCCCTGAATGAACTGCAGGACGAGGCAGCGCGGCTATCGTGGCTGGCCACGAC
GGGCGTTCCTTGCGCAGCTGTGCTCGACGTTGTCACTGAAGCGGGAAGGGACTGGCTGCTATTGGGCGAA
GTGCCGGGGCAGGATCTCCTGTCATCTCACCTTGCTCCTGCCGAGAAAGTATCCATCATGGCTGATGCAA
TGCGGCGGCTGCATACGCTTGATCCGGCTACCTGCCCATTCGACCACCAAGCGAAACATCGCATCGAGCG
AGCACGTACTCGGATGGAAGCCGGTCTTGTCGATCAGGATGATCTGGACGAAGAGCATCAGGGGCTCGCG
CCAGCCGAACTGTTCGCCAGGCTCAAGGCGCGCATGCCCGACGGCGAGGATCTCGTCGTGACCCATGGCG
ATGCCTGCTTGCCGAATATCATGGTGGAAAATGGCCGCTTTTCTGGATTCATCGACTGTGGCCGGCTGGG
TGTGGCGGACCGCTATCAGGACATAGCGTTGGCTACCCGTGATATTGCTGAAGAGCTTGGCGGCGAATGG
GCTGACCGCTTCCTCGTGCTTTACGGTATCGCCGCTCCCGATTCGCAGCGCATCGCCTTCTATCGCCTTC
TTGACGAGTTCTTCTGAGCGGGACTCTGGGGTTCGAAATGACCGACCAAGCGACGCCCAACCTGCCATCA
CGATGGCCGCAATAAAATATCTTTATTTTCATTACATCTGTGTGTTGGTTTTTTGTGTGAATCGATAGCG
ATAAGGATCCTCTTTGCGCTTGCGTTTTCCCTTGTCCAGATAGCCCAGTAGCTGACATTCATCCGGGGTC
AGCACCGTTTCTGCGGACTGGCTTTCTACCCGGTATCAGCTCACTCAAAGGCGGTAATACGGTTATCCAC
AGAATCAGGGGATAACGCAGGAAAGAACATGTGAGCAAAAGGCCAGCAAAAGGCCAGGAACCGTAAAAAG
GCCGCGTTGCTGGCGTTTTTCCATAGGCTCCGCCCCCCTGACGAGCATCACAAAAATCGACGCTCAAGTC
AGAGGTGGCGAAACCCGACAGGACTATAAAGATACCAGGCGTTTCCCCCTGGAAGCTCCCTCGTGCGCTC
TCCTGTTCCGACCCTGCCGCTTACCGGATACCTGTCCGCCTTTCTCCCTTCGGGAAGCGTGGCGCTTTCT
CATAGCTCACGCTGTAGGTATCTCAGTTCGGTGTAGGTCGTTCGCTCCAAGCTGGGCTGTGTGCACGAAC
CCCCCGTTCAGCCCGACCGCTGCGCCTTATCCGGTAACTATCGTCTTGAGTCCAACCCGGTAAGACACGA
CTTATCGCCACTGGCAGCAGCCACTGGTAACAGGATTAGCAGAGCGAGGTATGTAGGCGGTGCTACAGAG
TTCTTGAAGTGGTGGCCTAACTACGGCTACACTAGAAGGACAGTATTTGGTATCTGCGCTCTGCTGAAGC
CAGTTACCTTCGGAAAAAGAGTTGGTAGCTCTTGATCCGGCAAACAAACCACCGCTGGTAGCGGTGGTTT
TTTTGTTTGCAAGCAGCAGATTACGCGCAGAAAAAAAGGATTTCAAGAAGATCCTTTGATCTTTTCTACG
GGGTCTGACGCTCAGTGGAACGAAAACTCACGTTAAGGGATTTTGGTCATGAGATTATCAAAAAGGATCT
TCACCTAGATCCTTTTATAGTCCGGAAATACAGGAACGCACGCTGGATGGCCCTTCGCTGGGATGGTGAA
ACCATGAAAAATGGCAGCTTCAGTGGATTAAGTGGGGGTAATGTGGCCTGTACCCTCTGGTTGCATAGGT
ATTCATACGGTTAAAATTTATCAGGCGCGATTGCGGCAGTTTTTCGGGTGGTTTGTTGCCATTTTTACCT
GTCTGCTGCCGTGATCGCGCTGAACGCGTTTTAGCGGTGCGTACAATTAAGGGATTATGGTAAATCCACT
TACTGTCTGCCCTCGTAGCCATCGAGATAAACCGCAGTACTCCGGCCACGATGCGTCCGGCGTAGAGGAT
CGAGATCT
Features (pLannotate 1.2.2; 20 found; start..end, strand, type, name):
    140..517     +  enhancer       CMV enhancer: human cytomegalovirus immediate early enhancer
    519..718     +  promoter       CMV promoter: human cytomegalovirus (CMV) immediate early promoter
    857..989     +  intron         chimeric intron: chimera between introns from human β-globin and immunoglobulin heavy chain genes
   1033..1051    +  promoter       T7 promoter: promoter for bacteriophage T7 RNA polymerase
   1065..1163    +  CDS            IL6 (fragment): IL6_HUMAN - Also known as IFNB2. Experimental evidence at protein level: Swiss-Prot protein existence level 1. Acts as an essential factor in bone homeostasis and on vessels directly or indirectly by induction of VEGF, resulting in increased angiogenesis activity and vascular permeability (PubMed:17075861, PubMed:12794819). Induces, through 'trans-signaling' and synergistically with IL1B and TNF, the production of VEGF (PubMed:12794819). Involved in metabolic controls, is discharged into the bloodstream after muscle contraction increasing lipolysis and improving insulin resistance (PubMed:2082
   1239..1877    +  CDS            TREM2 (fragment): TREM2_HUMAN - Experimental evidence at protein level: Swiss-Prot protein existence level 1. Forms a receptor signaling complex with TYROBP which mediates signaling and cell activation following ligand binding (PubMed:10799849). Acts as a receptor for amyloid-beta protein 42, a cleavage product of the amyloid-beta precursor protein APP, and mediates its uptake and degradation by microglia (PubMed:27477018, PubMed:29518356). Binding to amyloid-beta 42 mediates microglial activation, proliferation, migration, apoptosis and expression of pro- inflammatory cytokines, such as IL6R and CCL3, and the
   1886..1941    +  misc_feature   MCS: pUC18/19 multiple cloning site
   1948..1997    +  CDS            SET1 (fragment): solubility-enhancement tag derived from T7 phage gene 10B
   2005..2024    +  terminator     T7 terminator (fragment): transcription terminator for bacteriophage T7 RNA polymerase
   2046..2167    -  polyA_signal   SV40 poly(A) signal: SV40 polyadenylation signal
   2190..2258    -  CDS            large T antigen (fragment): large T antigen from SV40 (simian virus 40)
   2263..2295    +  rep_origin     M13 ori (fragment): M13 bacteriophage origin of replication; arrow indicates direction of (+) strand synthesis
   2296..2347    -  misc_feature   bom (fragment): basis of mobility region from pBR322
   2412..2769    +  promoter       SV40 promoter: SV40 enhancer and early promoter
   2784..2831    +  promoter       EM7 promoter: synthetic bacterial promoter&nbsp
   2863..3654    +  CDS            neo: KKA2_KLEPN - Also known as kan, nptII. Experimental evidence at protein level: Swiss-Prot protein existence level 1. Resistance to kanamycin, neomycin, paromomycin, ribostamycin, butirosin and gentamicin B. From Klebsiella pneumoniae.
   3721..3769    +  polyA_signal   poly(A) signal: synthetic polyadenylation signal
   3790..3879    -  CDS            tnpA (fragment): TN5P_ECOLX - Also known as tnp. Experimental evidence at protein level: Swiss-Prot protein existence level 1. Mediates transposition of transposon Tn5 by a 'cut and paste' mechanism. First, the monomeric transposase binds the 19 bp inverted DNA repeats flanking the transposon. Then, dimerization of the DNA- bound transposase creates a synaptic DNA complex. After nicking of the first DNA strand, excision of the transposon proceeds through a series of intermediates. The transposase then mediates the insertion of the transposon at a new site by strand transfer. The activity of the wild- type tran
   4008..4596    -  rep_origin     ori: high-copy-number ColE1/pMB1/pBR322/pUC origin of replication
   4712..4995    +  misc_feature   cer region: ColE1-derived recombination site that helps to maintain plasmids as monomers
