[The description below was written by a language model from this plasmid's Addgene catalogue record and pLannotate feature annotations shown in this document.]
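Description:
SmBiT-TREM2 Vector is a mammalian expression plasmid of about 5 kb built on the pFN218K SmBiT CMV-Blast Flexi Vector backbone. It is designed to produce human TREM2 fused at its N-terminus to SmBiT, the small peptide subunit of the split NanoLuc (NanoBiT) luciferase. In bacteria it replicates from a high-copy ColE1/pUC-type origin and is selected with kanamycin. A ColE1-derived cer site is also annotated, which helps resolve plasmid multimers into monomers.

Expression is driven by the CMV immediate-early enhancer and promoter, followed by a chimeric β-globin/immunoglobulin intron that aids mRNA processing. A T7 promoter lies just upstream of the coding region. The open reading frame begins with a short fragment of human IL6, most likely serving as a heterologous secretion signal, although the record does not say so. After a gap where the unannotated SmBiT tag presumably sits, it continues with a TREM2 fragment, which would fit replacement of the native signal peptide so that the tag is exposed on the mature receptor's extracellular end. An SV40 polyadenylation signal is annotated downstream.

A separate SV40 early promoter/EM7 cassette drives a neo (nptII) gene with a synthetic poly(A) signal, which accounts for the kanamycin resistance. The catalogue lists blasticidin as the mammalian selectable marker, yet no blasticidin resistance gene appears in the feature table, so this discrepancy remains unresolved. The record gives the purpose only as expression of the fusion protein in mammalian cells. Such SmBiT fusions are generally used in luminescent complementation assays with an LgBiT partner to monitor protein interactions, surface abundance or trafficking.
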