Addgene plasmid #238784: SmBiT-TREM2 Vector
Purpose: Express SmBiT-TREM2 Fusion Protein in Mammalian Cells under a CMV promoter
Depositing lab: Promega Corporation.
Backbone
  Vector backbone: pFN218K SmBiT CMV-Blast Flexi Vector
  Vector type: Mammalian Expression
  Selectable markers: Blasticidin
Growth in bacteria
  Bacterial resistance: Kanamycin, 50 μg/mL
  Growth temperature: 37°C
  Growth strain: DH5alpha
  Copy number: High Copy
Gene/Insert
  Gene/Insert name: TREM2
  Species: H. sapiens (human)
  Mutation: None
  Entrez Gene: TREM2 (a.k.a. AD17, PLOSL2, TREM-2, Trem2a, Trem2b, Trem2c)
  Promoter: CMV
  Tag / fusion protein: SmBiT (N terminal on backbone)
  Cloning method: Other
Terms and licenses: Academic/Nonprofit Terms; Industry Terms
How to cite: SmBiT-TREM2 Vector was a gift from Promega Corporation (Addgene plasmid # 238784 ; http://n2t.net/addgene:238784 ; RRID:Addgene_238784)
